>Addgene plasmid #88905 | pTE4889 | addgene full sequence | sequence record 176331 | Addgene NGS Result
GTTGACATTGATTATTGACTAGTTATTAATAGTAATCAATTACGGGGTCATTAGTTCATAGCCCATATAT
GGAGTTCCGCGTTACATAACTTACGGTAAATGGCCCGCCTGGCTGACCGCCCAACGACCCCCGCCCATTG
ACGTCAATAATGACGTATGTTCCCATAGTAACGCCAATAGGGACTTTCCATTGACGTCAATGGGTGGAGT
ATTTACGGTAAACTGCCCACTTGGCAGTACATCAAGTGTATCATATGCCAAGTACGCCCCCTATTGACGT
CAATGACGGTAAATGGCCCGCCTGGCATTATGCCCAGTACATGACCTTATGGGACTTTCCTACTTGGCAG
TACATCTACGTATTAGTCATCGCTATTACCATGGTGATGCGGTTTTGGCAGTACATCAATGGGCGTGGAT
AGCGGTTTGACTCACGGGGATTTCCAAGTCTCCACCCCATTGACGTCAATGGGAGTTTGTTTTGGCACCA
AAATCAACGGGACTTTCCAAAATGTCGTAACAACTCCGCCCCATTGACGCAAATGGGCGGTAGGCGTGTA
CGGTGGGAGGTCTATATAAGCAGAGCTCTCTGGCTAACTAGAGAACCCACTGCTTACTGGCTTATCGAAA
TTGATACGACTCACTATAGGGAGACCCAAGCTGGCTAGCGTTTAAACTTAAGCTTGGTACCGCCACCATG
AGCATCTACCAGGAGTTCGTCAACAAGTATTCACTGAGTAAGACACTGCGGTTCGAGCTGATCCCACAGG
GCAAGACACTGGAGAACATCAAGGCCCGAGGCCTGATTCTGGACGATGAGAAGCGGGCAAAAGACTATAA
GAAAGCCAAGCAGATCATTGATAAATACCACCAGTTCTTTATCGAGGAAATTCTGAGCTCCGTGTGCATC
AGTGAGGATCTGCTGCAGAATTACTCAGACGTGTACTTCAAGCTGAAGAAGAGCGACGATGACAACCTGC
AGAAGGACTTCAAGTCCGCCAAGGACACCATCAAGAAACAGATTAGCGAGTACATCAAGGACTCCGAAAA
GTTTAAAAATCTGTTCAACCAGAATCTGATCGATGCTAAGAAAGGCCAGGAGTCCGACCTGATCCTGTGG
CTGAAACAGTCTAAGGACAATGGGATTGAACTGTTCAAGGCTAACTCCGATATCACTGATATTGACGAGG
CACTGGAAATCATCAAGAGCTTCAAGGGATGGACCACATACTTTAAAGGCTTCCACGAGAACCGCAAGAA
CGTGTACTCCAGCAACGACATTCCTACCTCCATCATCTACCGAATCGTCGATGACAATCTGCCAAAGTTC
CTGGAGAACAAGGCCAAATATGAATCTCTGAAGGACAAAGCTCCCGAGGCAATTAATTACGAACAGATCA
AGAAAGATCTGGCTGAGGAACTGACATTCGATATCGACTATAAGACTAGCGAGGTGAACCAGAGGGTCTT
TTCCCTGGACGAGGTGTTTGAAATCGCCAATTTCAACAATTACCTGAACCAGTCCGGCATTACTAAATTC
AATACCATCATTGGCGGGAAGTTTGTGAACGGGGAGAATACCAAGCGCAAGGGAATTAACGAATACATCA
ATCTGTATAGCCAGCAGATCAACGACAAAACTCTGAAGAAATACAAGATGTCTGTGCTGTTCAAACAGAT
CCTGAGTGATACCGAGTCCAAGTCTTTTGTCATTGATAAACTGGAAGATGACTCAGACGTGGTCACTACC
ATGCAGAGCTTTTATGAGCAGATCGCCGCTTTCAAGACAGTGGAGGAAAAATCTATTAAGGAAACTCTGA
GTCTGCTGTTCGATGACCTGAAAGCCCAGAAGCTGGACCTGAGTAAGATCTACTTCAAAAACGATAAGAG
TCTGACAGACCTGTCACAGCAGGTGTTTGATGACTATTCCGTGATTGGGACCGCCGTCCTGGAGTACATT
ACACAGCAGATCGCTCCAAAGAACCTGGATAATCCCTCTAAGAAAGAGCAGGAACTGATCGCTAAGAAAA
CCGAGAAGGCAAAATATCTGAGTCTGGAAACAATTAAGCTGGCACTGGAGGAGTTCAACAAGCACAGGGA
TATTGACAAACAGTGCCGCTTTGAGGAAATCCTGGCCAACTTCGCAGCCATCCCCATGATTTTTGATGAG
ATCGCCCAGAACAAAGACAATCTGGCTCAGATCAGTATTAAGTACCAGAACCAGGGCAAGAAAGACCTGC
TGCAGGCTTCAGCAGAAGATGACGTGAAAGCCATCAAGGATCTGCTGGACCAGACCAACAATCTGCTGCA
CAAGCTGAAAATCTTCCATATTAGTCAGTCAGAGGATAAGGCTAATATCCTGGATAAAGACGAACACTTC
TACCTGGTGTTCGAGGAATGTTACTTCGAGCTGGCAAACATTGTCCCCCTGTATAACAAGATTAGGAACT
ACATCACACAGAAGCCTTACTCTGACGAGAAGTTTAAACTGAACTTCGAAAATAGTACCCTGGCCAACGG
GTGGGATAAGAACAAGGAGCCTGACAACACAGCTATCCTGTTCATCAAGGATGACAAGTACTATCTGGGA
GTGATGAATAAGAAAAACAATAAGATCTTCGATGACAAAGCCATTAAGGAGAACAAAGGGGAAGGATACA
AGAAAATCGTGTATAAGCTGCTGCCCGGCGCAAATAAGATGCTGCCTAAGGTGTTCTTCAGCGCCAAGAG
TATCAAATTCTACAACCCATCCGAGGACATCCTGCGGATTAGAAATCACTCAACACATACTAAGAACGGG
AGCCCCCAGAAGGGATATGAGAAATTTGAGTTCAACATCGAGGATTGCAGGAAGTTTATTGACTTCTACA
AGCAGAGCATCTCCAAACACCCTGAATGGAAGGATTTTGGCTTCCGGTTTTCCGACACACAGAGATATAA
CTCTATCGACGAGTTCTACCGCGAGGTGGAAAATCAGGGGTATAAGCTGACTTTTGAGAACATTTCTGAA
AGTTACATCGACAGCGTGGTCAATCAGGGAAAGCTGTACCTGTTCCAGATCTATAACAAAGATTTTTCAG
CATACAGCAAGGGCAGACCAAACCTGCATACACTGTACTGGAAGGCCCTGTTCGATGAGAGGAATCTGCA
GGACGTGGTCTATAAACTGAACGGAGAGGCCGAACTGTTTTACCGGAAGCAGTCTATTCCTAAGAAAATC
ACTCACCCAGCTAAGGAGGCCATCGCTAACAAGAACAAGGACAATCCTAAGAAAGAGAGCGTGTTCGAAT
ACGATCTGATTAAGGACAAGCGGTTCACCGAAGATAAGTTCTTTTTCCATTGTCCAATCACCATTAACTT
CAAGTCAAGCGGCGCTAACAAGTTCAACGACGAGATCAATCTGCTGCTGAAGGAAAAAGCAAACGATGTG
CACATCCTGAGCATTGCTCGAGGAGAGCGGCATCTGGCCTACTATACCCTGGTGGATGGCAAAGGGAATA
TCATTAAGCAGGATACATTCAACATCATTGGCAATGACCGGATGAAAACCAACTACCACGATAAACTGGC
TGCAATCGAGAAGGATAGAGACTCAGCTAGGAAGGACTGGAAGAAAATCAACAACATTAAGGAGATGAAG
GAAGGCTATCTGAGCCAGGTGGTCCATGAGATTGCAAAGCTGGTCATCGAATACAATGCCATTGTGGTGT
TCGAGGATCTGAACTTCGGCTTTAAGAGGGGGCGCTTTAAGGTGGAAAAACAGGTCTATCAGAAGCTGGA
GAAAATGCTGATCGAAAAGCTGAATTACCTGGTGTTTAAAGATAACGAGTTCGACAAGACCGGAGGCGTC
CTGAGAGCCTACCAGCTGACAGCTCCCTTTGAAACTTTCAAGAAAATGGGAAAACAGACAGGCATCATCT
ACTATGTGCCAGCCGGATTCACTTCCAAGATCTGCCCCGTGACCGGCTTTGTCAACCAGCTGTACCCTAA
ATATGAGTCAGTGAGCAAGTCCCAGGAATTTTTCAGCAAGTTCGATAAGATCTGTTATAATCTGGACAAG
GGGTACTTCGAGTTTTCCTTCGATTACAAGAACTTCGGCGACAAGGCCGCTAAGGGGAAATGGACCATTG
CCTCCTTCGGATCTCGCCTGATCAACTTTCGAAATTCCGATAAAAACCACAATTGGGACACTAGGGAGGT
GTACCCAACCAAGGAGCTGGAAAAGCTGCTGAAAGACTACTCTATCGAGTATGGACATGGCGAATGCATC
AAGGCAGCCATCTGTGGCGAGAGTGATAAGAAATTTTTCGCCAAGCTGACCTCAGTGCTGAATACAATCC
TGCAGATGCGGAACTCAAAGACCGGGACAGAACTGGACTATCTGATTAGCCCCGTGGCTGATGTCAACGG
AAACTTCTTCGACAGCAGACAGGCACCCAAAAATATGCCTCAGGATGCAGACGCCAACGGGGCCTACCAC
ATCGGGCTGAAGGGACTGATGCTGCTGGGCCGGATCAAGAACAATCAGGAGGGGAAGAAGCTGAACCTGG
TCATTAAGAACGAGGAATACTTCGAGTTTGTCCAGAATAGAAATAACAAAAGGCCGGCGGCCACGAAAAA
GGCCGGCCAGGCAAAAAAGAAAAAGGGATCCTACCCATACGATGTTCCAGATTACGCTTATCCCTACGAC
GTGCCTGATTATGCATACCCATATGATGTCCCCGACTATGCCTAAGAATTCTGCAGATATCCAGCACAGT
GGCGGCCGCTCGAGTCTAGAGGGCCCGTTTAAACCCGCTGATCAGCCTCGACTGTGCCTTCTAGTTGCCA
GCCATCTGTTGTTTGCCCCTCCCCCGTGCCTTCCTTGACCCTGGAAGGTGCCACTCCCACTGTCCTTTCC
TAATAAAATGAGGAAATTGCATCGCATTGTCTGAGTAGGTGTCATTCTATTCTGGGGGGTGGGGTGGGGC
AGGACAGCAAGGGGGAGGATTGGGAAGACAATAGCAGGCATGCTGGGGATGCGGTGGGCTCTATGGCTTC
TGAGGCGGAAAGAACCAGCTGGGGCTCTAGGGGGTATCCCC
[124 nt withheld, positions 5082-5205]
C
[91 nt withheld, positions 5207-5297]
A
[49 nt withheld, positions 5299-5347]
CCTTTGACGTTGGAGTCCACGTTCTTT
[37 nt withheld, positions 5375-5411]
ACCCTATCTCGGTCTATTCTTTTGATTTATAAGGGATTTTGCCGATTTCGGCCTATTGGTTAAAAAATGA
GCTGATTTAACAAAAATTTAACGCGAATTAATTCTGTGGAATGTGTGTCAGTTAGGGTGTGGAAAGTCCC
CAGGCTCCCCAGCAGACAGAAGTATGCAAAGCATGCATCTCAATTAGTCAGCAACCAGGTGTGGAAAGTC
CCCAGGCTCCCCAGCAGGCAGAAGTATGCAAAGCATGCATCTCAATTAGTCAGCAACCATAGTCCCGCCC
CTAACTCCGCCCATCCCGCCCCTAACTCCGCCCAGTTCCGCCCATTCTCCGCCCCATGGCTGACTAATTT
TTTTTATTTATGCAGAGGCCGAGGCCGCCTCTGCCTCTGAGCTATTCCAGAAGTAGTGAGGAGGCTTTTT
TGGAGGCCTAGGCTTTTGCAAAAAGCTCCCGGGAGCTTGTATATCCATTTTCGGATCTGATCAAGAGACA
GGATGAGGATCGTTTCGCATGATTGAACAAGATGGATTGCACGCAGGTTCTCCGGCCGCTTGGGTGGAGA
GGCTATTCGGCTATGACTGGGCACAACAGACAATCGGCTGCTCTGATGCCGCCGTGTTCCGGCTGTCAGC
GCAGGGGCGCCCGGTTCTTTTTGTCAAGACCGACCTGTCCGGTGCCCTGAATGAACTGCAGGACGAGGCA
GCGCGGCTATCGTGGCTGGCCACGACGGGCGTTCCTTGCGCAGCTGTGCTCGACGTTGTCACTGAAGCGG
GAAGGGACTGGCTGCTATTGGGCGAAGTGCCGGGGCAGGATCTCCTGTCATCTCACCTTGCTCCTGCCGA
GAAAGTATCCATCATGGCTGATGCAATGCGGCGGCTGCATACGCTTGATCCGGCTACCTGCCCATTCGAC
CACCAAGCGAAACATCGCATCGAGCGAGCACGTACTCGGATGGAAGCCGGTCTTGTCGATCAGGATGATC
TGGACGAAGAGCATCAGGGGCTCGCGCCAGCCGAACTGTTCGCCAGGCTCAAGGCGCGCATGCCCGACGG
CGAGGATCTCGTCGTGACCCATGGCGATGCCTGCTTGCCGAATATCATGGTGGAAAATGGCCGCTTTTCT
GGATTCATCGACTGTGGCCGGCTGGGTGTGGCGGACCGCTATCAGGACATAGCGTTGGCTACCCGTGATA
TTGCTGAAGAGCTTGGCGGCGAATGGGCTGACCGCTTCCTCGTGCTTTACGGTATCGCCGCTCCCGATTC
GCAGCGCATCGCCTTCTATCGCCTTCTTGACGAGTTCTTCTGAGCGGGACTCTGGGGTTCGAAATGACCG
ACCAAGCGACGCCCAACCTGCCATCACGAGATTTCGATTCCACCGCCGCCTTCTATGAAAGGTTGGGCTT
CGGAATCGTTTTCCGGGACGCCGGCTGGATGATCCTCCAGCGCGGGGATCTCATGCTGGAGTTCTTCGCC
CACCCCAACTTGTTTATTGCAGCTTATAATGGTTACAAATAAAGCAATAGCATCACAAATTTCACAAATA
AAGCATTTTTTTCACTGCATTCTAGTTGTGGTTTGTCCAAACTCATCAATGTATCTTATCATGTCTGTAT
ACCGTCGACCTCTAGCTAGAGCTTGGCGTAATCATGGTCATAGCTGTTTCCTGTGTGAAATTGTTATCCG
CTCACAATTCCACACAACATACGAGCCGGAAGCATAAAGTGTAAAGCCTGGGGTGCCTAATGAGTGAGCT
AACTCACATTAATTGCGTTGCGCTCACTGCCCGCTTTCCAGTCGGGAAACCTGTCGTGCCAGCTGCATTA
ATGAATCGGCCAACGCGCGGGGAGAGGCGGTTTGCGTATTGGGCGCTCTTCCGCTTCCTCGCTCACTGAC
TCGCTGCGCTCGGTCGTTCGGCTGCGGCGAGCGGTATCAGCTCACTCAAAGGCGGTAATACGGTTATCCA
CAGAATCAGGGGATAACGCAGGAAAGAACATGTGAGCAAAAGGCCAGCAAAAGGCCAGGAACCGTAAAAA
GGCCGCGTTGCTGGCGTTTTTCCATAGGCTCCGCCCCCCTGACGAGCATCACAAAAATCGACGCTCAAGT
CAGAGGTGGCGAAACCCGACAGGACTATAAAGATACCAGGCGTTTCCCCCTGGAAGCTCCCTCGTGCGCT
CTCCTGTTCCGACCCTGCCGCTTACCGGATACCTGTCCGCCTTTCTCCCTTCGGGAAGCGTGGCGCTTTC
TCATAGCTCACGCTGTAGGTATCTCAGTTCGGTGTAGGTCGTTCGCTCCAAGCTGGGCTGTGTGCACGAA
CCCCCCGTTCAGCCCGACCGCTGCGCCTTATCCGGTAACTATCGTCTTGAGTCCAACCCGGTAAGACACG
ACTTATCGCCACTGGCAGCAGCCACTGGTAACAGGATTAGCAGAGCGAGGTATGTAGGCGGTGCTACAGA
GTTCTTGAAGTGGTGGCCTAACTACGGCTACACTAGAAGAACAGTATTTGGTATCTGCGCTCTGCTGAAG
CCAGTTACCTTCGGAAAAAGAGTTGGTAGCTCTTGATCCGGCAAACAAACCACCGCTGGTAGCGGTGGTT
TTTTTGTTTGCAAGCAGCAGATTACGCGCAGAAAAAAAGGATCTCAAGAAGATCCTTTGATCTTTTCTAC
GGGGTCTGACGCTCAGTGGAACGAAAACTCACGTTAAGGGATTTTGGTCATGAGATTATCAAAAAGGATC
TTCACCTAGATCCTTTTAAATTAAAAATGAAGTTTTAAATCAATCTAAAGTATATATGAGTAAACTTGGT
CTGACAGTTACCAATGCTTAATCAGTGAGGCACCTATCTCAGCGATCTGTCTATTTCGTTCATCCATAGT
TGCCTGACTCCCCGTCGTGTAGATAACTACGATACGGGAGGGCTTACCATCTGGCCCCAGTGCTGCAATG
ATACCGCGAGACCCACGCTCACCGGCTCCAGATTTATCAGCAATAAACCAGCCAGCCGGAAGGGCCGAGC
GCAGAAGTGGTCCTGCAACTTTATCCGCCTCCATCCAGTCTATTAATTGTTGCCGGGAAGCTAGAGTAAG
TAGTTCGCCAGTTAATAGTTTGCGCAACGTTGTTGCCATTGCTACAGGCATCGTGGTGTCACGCTCGTCG
TTTGGTATGGCTTCATTCAGCTCCGGTTCCCAACGATCAAGGCGAGTTACATGATCCCCCATGTTGTGCA
AAAAAGCGGTTAGCTCCTTCGGTCCTCCGATCGTTGTCAGAAGTAAGTTGGCCGCAGTGTTATCACTCAT
GGTTATGGCAGCACTGCATAATTCTCTTACTGTCATGCCATCCGTAAGATGCTTTTCTGTGACTGGTGAG
TACTCAACCAAGTCATTCTGAGAATAGTGTATGCGGCGACCGAGTTGCTCTTGCCCGGCGTCAATACGGG
ATAATACCGCGCCACATAGCAGAACTTTAAAAGTGCTCATCATTGGAAAACGTTCTTCGGGGCGAAAACT
CTCAAGGATCTTACCGCTGTTGAGATCCAGTTCGATGTAACCCACTCGTGCACCCAACTGATCTTCAGCA
TCTTTTACTTTCACCAGCGTTTCTGGGTGAGCAAAAACAGGAAGGCAAAATGCCGCAAAAAAGGGAATAA
GGGCGACACGGAAATGTTGAATACTCATACTCTTCCTTTTTCAATATTATTGAAGCATTTATCAGGGTTA
TTGTCTCATGAGCGGATACATATTTGAATGTATTTAGAAAAATAAACAAATAGGGGTTCCGCGCACATTT
CCCCGAAAAGTGCCACCTGACGTCGACGGATCGGGAGATCTCCCGATCCCCTATGGTGCACTCTCAGTAC
AATCTGCTCTGATGCCGCATAGTTAAGCCAGTATCTGCTCCCTGCTTGTGTGTTGGAGGTCGCTGAGTAG
TGCGCGAGCAAAATTTAAGCTACAACAAGGCAAGGCTTGACCGACAATTGCGTACAAAAAAGGAGACGTT
CGAACGTCTCCATCTACAACAGTAGAAATTACGGTGTTTCGTCCTTTCCACAAGATATATAAAGCCAAGA
AATCGAAATACTTTCAAGTTACGGTAAGCATATGATAGTCCATTTTAAAACATAATTTTAAAACTGCAAA
CTACCCAAGAAATTATTACTTTCTACGTCACGTATTTTGTACTAATATCTTTGTGTTTACAGTCAAATTA
ATTCTAATTATCTCTCTAACAGCCTTGTATCGTATATGCAAATATGAAGGAATCATGGGAAATAGGCCCT
CTTCCTGCCCGACCTTAGATCCGAATCCATATCGATATGCTAGTTGGCGC
Features (pLannotate 1.2.2; 23 found; start..end, strand, type, name):
      4..383     +  enhancer       CMV enhancer: human cytomegalovirus immediate early enhancer
    384..587     +  promoter       CMV promoter: human cytomegalovirus (CMV) immediate early promoter
    583..616     +  LTR            5' LTR (truncated) (fragment): truncated 5' long terminal repeat (LTR) from HIV-1
    634..650     +  promoter       T7 promoter (fragment): promoter for bacteriophage T7 RNA polymerase
    698..4597    +  CDS            cas12a: CS12A_FRATN - Also known as cpf1 From Francisella tularensis subsp. novicida (strain U112).
   4598..4645    +  CDS            nucleoplasmin NLS: bipartite nuclear localization signal from nucleoplasmin
   4652..4732    +  CDS            3xHA: three tandem HA epitope tags
   4812..5036    +  polyA_signal   bGH poly(A) signal: bovine growth hormone polyadenylation signal
   5040..5061    +  promoter       SV40 promoter (fragment): SV40 enhancer and early promoter
   5082..5510    +  rep_origin     f1 ori (sequence partly withheld): f1 bacteriophage origin of replication; arrow indicates direction of (+) strand synthesis
   5524..5853    +  promoter       SV40 promoter: SV40 enhancer and early promoter
   5920..6711    +  CDS            neo: KKA2_KLEPN - Also known as kan, nptII. Experimental evidence at protein level: Swiss-Prot protein existence level 1. Resistance to kanamycin, neomycin, paromomycin, ribostamycin, butirosin and gentamicin B. From Klebsiella pneumoniae.
   6735..6893    +  CDS            ble (fragment): BLE_KLEPN - Experimental evidence at protein level: Swiss-Prot protein existence level 1. Binding protein with a strong affinity to the bleomycin family of antibiotics. Binds to CL990; an antimitotic-antibiotic compound. From Klebsiella pneumoniae.
   6888..7009    +  polyA_signal   SV40 poly(A) signal: SV40 polyadenylation signal
   7082..7098    -  protein_bind   lac operator: The lac repressor binds to the lac operator to inhibit transcription in E. coli. This inhibition can be relieved by adding lactose or isopropyl-β-D-thiogalactopyranoside (IPTG). lac repressor encoded by lacI
   7106..7136    -  promoter       lac promoter: promoter for the E. coli lac operon
   7151..7172    -  protein_bind   CAP binding site: CAP binding activates transcription in the presence of cAMP. E. coli catabolite activator protein
   7185..7277    -  CDS            lacI (fragment): lac repressor; lacI; The lac repressor binds to the lac operator to inhibit transcription in E. coli. This inhibition can be relieved by adding lactose or isopropyl-β-D-thiogalactopyranoside (IPTG).
   7460..8048    -  rep_origin     ori: high-copy-number ColE1/pMB1/pBR322/pUC origin of replication
   8219..9079    -  CDS            AmpR: β-lactamase; bla; confers resistance to ampicillin, carbenicillin, and related antibiotics
   9080..9184    -  promoter       AmpR promoter: bla
   9243..9295    -  misc_feature   bom (fragment): basis of mobility region from pBR322
   9442..9682    -  promoter       U6 promoter: RNA polymerase III promoter for human U6 snRNA
