[The description below was written by a language model from this plasmid's Addgene catalogue record and pLannotate feature annotations shown in this document.]
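Description:
pTE4889 is a mammalian expression CRISPR plasmid built on a pcDNA3.1 backbone, about 9.7 kb in total, that supplies both components of a catalytically inactive Francisella novicida Cpf1 (Cas12a) system from one vector. It is propagated in E. coli through a high-copy ColE1/pUC-type origin with ampicillin selection (AmpR under its own bla promoter), and it also carries an f1 phage origin. For selection in mammalian cells, an SV40 enhancer/early promoter drives the neomycin phosphotransferase gene, terminated by an SV40 polyadenylation signal, giving G418 resistance.

The main payload is a humanized FnCpf1 coding sequence of roughly 3.9 kb bearing the D917A substitution, which the record describes as the inactive, or dead, form of the nuclease. It is transcribed from the CMV immediate-early enhancer and promoter and ends at a bovine growth hormone polyadenylation signal. A bipartite nucleoplasmin nuclear localization signal and a triple HA epitope tag are fused to its C-terminus, directing the protein to the nucleus and allowing antibody detection. A partial T7 promoter lies upstream of the coding sequence. The second cassette uses the human U6 RNA polymerase III promoter, placed on the opposite strand near the ampicillin gene, to express a short Fn crRNA of about 47 bp; the crRNA itself is not annotated in the feature table, and the record does not state what target the spacer addresses, if any.

The associated study compared the activity and PAM preferences of several Cpf1 nucleases in mammalian cells. A dead nuclease plasmid of this kind would plausibly serve as a cleavage-deficient control alongside active FnCpf1, though the record does not state that role explicitly.
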