Addgene plasmid #88905: pTE4889
Purpose: Expresses FnCpf1 crRNA and inactive/dead, humanized FnCpf1 nuclease
Depositing lab: Ervin Welker. Depositing organization: HUN-REN Biological Research Centre Szeged (HUN-REN Szegedi Biológiai Kutatóközpont). Publication: Mb- and FnCpf1 nucleases are active in mammalian cells: activities and PAM preferences of four wild-type Cpf1 nucleases and of their altered PAM specificity variants. Toth E, Czene BC, Kulcsar PI, Krausz SL, Talas A, Nyeste A, Varga E, Huszar K, Weinhardt N, Ligeti Z, Borsy AE, Fodor E, Welker E. Nucleic Acids Res. 2018 Sep 20. pii: 5103950. doi: 10.1093/nar/gky815. PubMed 30239882.
Backbone
  Vector backbone: pcDNA3.1
  Backbone size w/o insert (bp): 4038
  Total vector size (bp): 9728
  Vector type: Mammalian Expression, CRISPR
  Selectable markers: Neomycin (select with G418)
Growth in bacteria
  Bacterial resistance: Ampicillin, 100 μg/mL
  Growth temperature: 37°C
  Growth strain: NEB Stable
  Copy number: High Copy
Gene/Insert 1
  Gene/Insert name: Fn crRNA (alt name: Francisella novicida CRISPR RNA)
  Insert size (bp): 47
  Promoter: human U6
  Cloning method: Unknown
  Sequencing primers: 5′ AAAACAGGAAGGCAAAATGC; 3′ ggtcgggcaggaagaggg
Gene/Insert 2
  Gene/Insert name: hFnCpf1(D917A) (alt name: humanized Francisella novicida Cpf1 nuclease, D917A inactive/dead mutant)
  Insert size (bp): 3900
  Promoter: CMV
  Tag / fusion protein: NLS (C terminal on insert); 3xHA (C terminal on insert)
  Cloning method: Unknown
  Sequencing primers: 5′ CGCAAATGGGCGGTAGGCGTG; 3′ TAGAAGGCACAGTCGAGG
Terms and licenses: Academic/Nonprofit Terms; Industry Terms: Not Available to Industry
How to cite: pTE4889 was a gift from Ervin Welker (Addgene plasmid # 88905 ; http://n2t.net/addgene:88905 ; RRID:Addgene_88905)
